Addgene plasmid #108741: pBW2601_pCAG-PV1-iCre-N251-L1-ABI-NLS-BGHpA
Purpose: Expresses N-terminus to aa251 of Cre recombinase fused to ABI CID
Depositing lab: Wilson Wong. Depositing organization: Boston University Main Campus. Publication: High-performance chemical- and light-inducible recombinases in mammalian cells and mice. Weinberg BH, Cho JH, Agarwal Y, Pham NTH, Caraballo LD, Walkosz M, Ortega C, Trexler M, Tague N, Law B, Benman WKJ, Letendre J, Beal J, Wong WW. Nat Commun. 2019 Oct 24;10(1):4845. doi: 10.1038/s41467-019-12800-7. PubMed 31649244.
Backbone
  Vector backbone: pCAGGS
  Vector type: Mammalian Expression, Cre/Lox, Synthetic Biology
Growth in bacteria
  Bacterial resistance: Ampicillin, 100 μg/mL
  Growth temperature: 37°C
  Growth strain: NEB Stable
  Copy number: High Copy
Gene/Insert
  Gene/Insert name: Cre recombinase fragment N-terminus to aa251
  Species: Synthetic
  Promoter: pCAG
  Tag / fusion protein: ABI,NLS (C terminal on insert)
  Cloning method: Restriction Enzyme; 5′ cloning site MluI (not destroyed); 3′ cloning site BspEI (not destroyed)
Terms and licenses: Academic/Nonprofit Terms; Industry Terms: Not Available to Industry
Depositor comments: Please visit https://www.biorxiv.org/content/10.1101/747121v1 for bioRxiv preprint.
How to cite: pBW2601_pCAG-PV1-iCre-N251-L1-ABI-NLS-BGHpA was a gift from Wilson Wong (Addgene plasmid # 108741 ; http://n2t.net/addgene:108741 ; RRID:Addgene_108741)
