[The description below was written by a language model from this plasmid's Addgene catalogue record and pLannotate feature annotations shown in this document.]
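Description:
pBW2601_pCAG-PV1-iCre-N251-L1-ABI-NLS-BGHpA is a mammalian expression plasmid of about 7 kb built on the pCAGGS backbone. It encodes one half of a chemically inducible split Cre recombinase. It is propagated in E. coli through a high-copy ColE1/pUC-type origin and selected with ampicillin via the β-lactamase gene. The backbone also carries an SV40 origin of replication, an SV40 polyadenylation signal, and remnants of lac regulatory sequences. No mammalian selection marker is annotated, so the plasmid appears suited to transient transfection.

The expression cassette is driven by the CAG promoter, which is annotated as the CMV immediate-early enhancer, the chicken β-actin promoter and a chimeric β-actin/β-globin intron, giving strong, broadly active transcription. Downstream lies the N-terminal portion of Cre, from the start through amino acid 251. The "iCre" in the name suggests a codon-improved version, though the record lists the insert only as synthetic. This fragment is joined by a linker (L1) to a fragment of the Arabidopsis phosphatase ABI1, followed by a C-terminal nuclear localization signal and a bovine growth hormone polyadenylation signal. Residual rabbit β-globin sequence and its poly(A) signal from pCAGGS remain after the cassette. The record does not explain the "PV1" element in the name.

ABI serves as a chemically induced dimerization domain. In abscisic acid-based systems it binds a PYL partner only when the hormone is present. Pairing this plasmid with a complementary construct carrying the remaining C-terminal Cre fragment on the partner domain should therefore reconstitute recombinase activity at loxP sites upon ligand addition. That partner construct is not part of this record. The plasmid is used for drug-gated control of Cre/lox recombination in mammalian cells and synthetic biology circuits.
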