Features (pLannotate 1.2.2; 20 found; start..end, strand, type, name):
     46..62      -  protein_bind   lac operator: The lac repressor binds to the lac operator to inhibit transcription in E. coli. This inhibition can be relieved by adding lactose or isopropyl-β-D-thiogalactopyranoside (IPTG). lac repressor encoded by lacI
     70..100     -  promoter       lac promoter: promoter for the E. coli lac operon
    115..136     -  protein_bind   CAP binding site: CAP binding activates transcription in the presence of cAMP. E. coli catabolite activator protein
    149..188     -  CDS            lacI (fragment): lac repressor; lacI; The lac repressor binds to the lac operator to inhibit transcription in E. coli. This inhibition can be relieved by adding lactose or isopropyl-β-D-thiogalactopyranoside (IPTG).
    195..217     +  promoter       SV40 promoter (fragment): SV40 enhancer and early promoter
    221..355     +  rep_origin     SV40 ori: SV40 origin of replication
    375..509     +  polyA_signal   SV40 poly(A) signal: SV40 polyadenylation signal
    511..565     -  CDS            lacI (fragment): lac repressor; lacI; The lac repressor binds to the lac operator to inhibit transcription in E. coli. This inhibition can be relieved by adding lactose or isopropyl-β-D-thiogalactopyranoside (IPTG).
    748..1336    -  rep_origin     ori: high-copy-number ColE1/pMB1/pBR322/pUC origin of replication
   1507..2367    -  CDS            AmpR: β-lactamase; bla; confers resistance to ampicillin, carbenicillin, and related antibiotics
   2368..2472    -  promoter       AmpR promoter: bla
   2503..2882    +  enhancer       CMV enhancer: human cytomegalovirus immediate early enhancer
   2884..3159    +  promoter       chicken β-actin promoter: No description available
   3160..4175    +  intron         chimeric intron: chimera between introns from chicken β-actin and rabbit β-globin
   4310..5065    +  CDS            cre (fragment): RECR_BPP1 - Experimental evidence at protein level: Swiss-Prot protein existence level 1. Catalyzes site-specific recombination between two 34-base- pair LOXP sites. Its role is to maintain the phage genome as a monomeric unit-copy plasmid in the lysogenic state. From Escherichia phage P1 (Bacteriophage P1).
   5105..6037    +  CDS            ABI1 (fragment): P2C56_ARATH - Experimental evidence at protein level: Swiss-Prot protein existence level 1. Key component and repressor of the abscisic acid (ABA) signaling pathway that regulates numerous ABA responses, such as stomatal closure, osmotic water permeability of the plasma membrane (Pos), drought-induced resistance and rhizogenesis, response to glucose, high light stress, seed germination and inhibition of vegetative growth. During the stomatal closure regulation, modulates the inward calcium-channel permeability as well as the actin reorganization in guard cells in response to ABA. Involved in t
   6050..6274    +  polyA_signal   bGH poly(A) signal: bovine growth hormone polyadenylation signal
   6278..6299    +  promoter       SV40 promoter (fragment): SV40 enhancer and early promoter
   6437..6508    +  CDS            HBB (fragment): HBB_PONPY - Experimental evidence at transcript level: Swiss-Prot protein existence level 2. Involved in oxygen transport from the lung to the various peripheral tissues. From Pongo pygmaeus (Bornean orangutan).
   6579..6634    +  polyA_signal   β-globin poly(A) signal: rabbit β-globin polyadenylation signal (Gil and Proudfoot, 1987)
>Addgene plasmid #108741 | pBW2601_pCAG-PV1-iCre-N251-L1-ABI-NLS-BGHpA | depositor full sequence | sequence record 205022 | Full Sequence
CCCAAGCTTGGCGTAATCATGGTCATAGCTGTTTCCTGTGTGAAATTGTTATCCGCTCACAATTCCACAC
AACATACGAGCCGGAAGCATAAAGTGTAAAGCCTGGGGTGCCTAATGAGTGAGCTAACTCACATTAATTG
CGTTGCGCTCACTGCCCGCTTTCCAGTCGGGAAACCTGTCGTGCCAGCGGATCCGCATCTCAATTAGTCA
GCAACCATAGTCCCGCCCCTAACTCCGCCCAGTTCCGCCCATTCTCCGCCCCATGGCTGACTAATTTTTT
TTATTTATGCAGAGGCCGAGGCCGCCTCGGCCTCTGAGCTATTCCAGAAGTAGTGAGGAGGCTTTTTTGG
AGGCCTAGGCTTTTGCAAAAAGCTAACTTGTTTATTGCAGCTTATAATGGTTACAAATAAAGCAATAGCA
TCACAAATTTCACAAATAAAGCATTTTTTTCACTGCATTCTAGTTGTGGTTTGTCCAAACTCATCAATGT
ATCTTATCATGTCTGGATCCGCTGCATTAATGAATCGGCCAACGCGCGGGGAGAGGCGGTTTGCGTATTG
GGCGCTCTTCCGCTTCCTCGCTCACTGACTCGCTGCGCTCGGTCGTTCGGCTGCGGCGAGCGGTATCAGC
TCACTCAAAGGCGGTAATACGGTTATCCACAGAATCAGGGGATAACGCAGGAAAGAACATGTGAGCAAAA
GGCCAGCAAAAGGCCAGGAACCGTAAAAAGGCCGCGTTGCTGGCGTTTTTCCATAGGCTCCGCCCCCCTG
ACGAGCATCACAAAAATCGACGCTCAAGTCAGAGGTGGCGAAACCCGACAGGACTATAAAGATACCAGGC
GTTTCCCCCTGGAAGCTCCCTCGTGCGCTCTCCTGTTCCGACCCTGCCGCTTACCGGATACCTGTCCGCC
TTTCTCCCTTCGGGAAGCGTGGCGCTTTCTCATAGCTCACGCTGTAGGTATCTCAGTTCGGTGTAGGTCG
TTCGCTCCAAGCTGGGCTGTGTGCACGAACCCCCCGTTCAGCCCGACCGCTGCGCCTTATCCGGTAACTA
TCGTCTTGAGTCCAACCCGGTAAGACACGACTTATCGCCACTGGCAGCAGCCACTGGTAACAGGATTAGC
AGAGCGAGGTATGTAGGCGGTGCTACAGAGTTCTTGAAGTGGTGGCCTAACTACGGCTACACTAGAAGAA
CAGTATTTGGTATCTGCGCTCTGCTGAAGCCAGTTACCTTCGGAAAAAGAGTTGGTAGCTCTTGATCCGG
CAAACAAACCACCGCTGGTAGCGGTGGTTTTTTTGTTTGCAAGCAGCAGATTACGCGCAGAAAAAAAGGA
TCTCAAGAAGATCCTTTGATCTTTTCTACGGGGTCTGACGCTCAGTGGAACGAAAACTCACGTTAAGGGA
TTTTGGTCATGAGATTATCAAAAAGGATCTTCACCTAGATCCTTTTAAATTAAAAATGAAGTTTTAAATC
AATCTAAAGTATATATGAGTAAACTTGGTCTGACAGTTACCAATGCTTAATCAGTGAGGCACCTATCTCA
GCGATCTGTCTATTTCGTTCATCCATAGTTGCCTGACTCCCCGTCGTGTAGATAACTACGATACGGGAGG
GCTTACCATCTGGCCCCAGTGCTGCAATGATACCGCGAGACCCACGCTCACCGGCTCCAGATTTATCAGC
AATAAACCAGCCAGCCGGAAGGGCCGAGCGCAGAAGTGGTCCTGCAACTTTATCCGCCTCCATCCAGTCT
ATTAATTGTTGCCGGGAAGCTAGAGTAAGTAGTTCGCCAGTTAATAGTTTGCGCAACGTTGTTGCCATTG
CTACAGGCATCGTGGTGTCACGCTCGTCGTTTGGTATGGCTTCATTCAGCTCCGGTTCCCAACGATCAAG
GCGAGTTACATGATCCCCCATGTTGTGCAAAAAAGCGGTTAGCTCCTTCGGTCCTCCGATCGTTGTCAGA
AGTAAGTTGGCCGCAGTGTTATCACTCATGGTTATGGCAGCACTGCATAATTCTCTTACTGTCATGCCAT
CCGTAAGATGCTTTTCTGTGACTGGTGAGTACTCAACCAAGTCATTCTGAGAATAGTGTATGCGGCGACC
GAGTTGCTCTTGCCCGGCGTCAATACGGGATAATACCGCGCCACATAGCAGAACTTTAAAAGTGCTCATC
ATTGGAAAACGTTCTTCGGGGCGAAAACTCTCAAGGATCTTACCGCTGTTGAGATCCAGTTCGATGTAAC
CCACTCGTGCACCCAACTGATCTTCAGCATCTTTTACTTTCACCAGCGTTTCTGGGTGAGCAAAAACAGG
AAGGCAAAATGCCGCAAAAAAGGGAATAAGGGCGACACGGAAATGTTGAATACTCATACTCTTCCTTTTT
CAATATTATTGAAGCATTTATCAGGGTTATTGTCTCATGAGCGGATACATATTTGAATGTATTTAGAAAA
ATAAACAAATAGGGGTTCCGCGCACATTTCCCCGAAAAGTGCCACCTGGGTCGACATTGATTATTGACTA
GTTATTAATAGTAATCAATTACGGGGTCATTAGTTCATAGCCCATATATGGAGTTCCGCGTTACATAACT
TACGGTAAATGGCCCGCCTGGCTGACCGCCCAACGACCCCCGCCCATTGACGTCAATAATGACGTATGTT
CCCATAGTAACGCCAATAGGGACTTTCCATTGACGTCAATGGGTGGAGTATTTACGGTAAACTGCCCACT
TGGCAGTACATCAAGTGTATCATATGCCAAGTACGCCCCCTATTGACGTCAATGACGGTAAATGGCCCGC
CTGGCATTATGCCCAGTACATGACCTTATGGGACTTTCCTACTTGGCAGTACATCTACGTATTAGTCATC
GCTATTACCATGGTCGAGGTGAGCCCCACGTTCTGCTTCACTCTCCCCATCTCCCCCCCCTCCCCACCCC
CAATTTTGTATTTATTTATTTTTTAATTATTTTGTGCAGCGATGGGGGCGGGGGGGGGGGGGGCGCGCGC
CAGGCGGGGCGGGGCGGGGCGAGGGGCGGGGCGGGGCGAGGCGGAAAGGTGCGGCGGCAGCCAATCAGAG
CGGCGCGCTCCGAAAGTTTCCTTTTATGGCGAGGCGGCGGCGGCGGCGGCCCTATAAAAAGCGAAGCGCG
CGGCGGGCGGGAGTCGCTGCGTTGCCTTCGCCCCGTGCCCCGCTCCGCGCCGCCTCGCGCCGCCCGCCCC
GGCTCTGACTGACCGCGTTACTCCCACAGGTGAGCGGGCGGGACGGCCCTTCTCCTCCGGGCTGTAATTA
GCGCTTGGTTTAATGACGGCTCGTTTCTTTTCTGTGGCTGCGTGAAAGCCTTAAAGGGCTCCGGGAGGGC
CCTTTGTGCGGGGGGGAGCGGCTCGGGGGGTGCGTGCGTGTGTGTGTGCGTGGGGAGCGCCGCGTGCGGC
TCCGCGCTGCCCGGCGGCTGTGAGCGCTGCGGGCGCGGCGCGGGGCTTTGTGCGCTCCGCAGTGTGCGCG
AGGGGAGCGCGGCCGGGGGCGGTGCCCCGCGGTGCGGGGGGGGCTGCGAGGGGAACAAAGGCTGCGTGCG
GGGTGTGTGCGTGGGGGGGTGAGCAGGGGGTGTGGGCGCGGCGGTCGGGCTGTAACCCCCCCCTGCACCC
CCCTCCCCGAGTTGCTGAGCACGGCCCGGCTTCGGGTGCGGGGCTCCGTACGGGGCGTGGCGCGGGGCTC
GCCGTGCCGGGCGGGGGGTGGCGGCAGGTGGGGGTGCCGGGCGGGGCGGGGCCGCCTCGGGCCGGGGAGG
GCTCGGGGGAGGGGCGCGGCGGCCCCCGGAGCGCCGGCGGCTGTCGAGGCGCGGCGAGCCGCAGCCATTG
CCTTTTATGGTAATCGTGCGAGAGGGCGCAGGGACTTCCTTTGTCCCAAATCTGTGCGGAGCCGAAATCT
GGGAGGCGCCGCCGCACCCCCTCTAGCGGGCGCGGGGCGAAGCGGTGCGGCGCCGGCAGGAAGGAAATGG
GCGGGGAGGGCCTTCGTGCGTCGCCGCGCCGCCGTCCCCTTCTCCCTCTCCAGCCTCGGGGCTGTCCGCG
GGGGGACGGCTGCCTTCGGGGGGGACGGGGCAGGGCGGGGTTCGGCTTCTGGCGTGTGACCGGCGGCTCT
AGAGCCTCTGCTAACCATGTTCATGCCTTCTTCTTTTTCCTACAGCTCCTGGGCAACGTGCTGGTTATTG
TGCTGTCTCATCATTTTGGCAAAGAATTGATTAATTCGAGCGAAGGCGCGCCCATTACTCGCATCCATTC
TCAGGCTGTCTCGTCTCGTCTCGCACGCGTGCCGCCACCATGTCCAACCTGCTGACTGTGCACCAAAACC
TGCCTGCCCTCCCTGTGGATGCCACCTCTGATGAAGTCAGGAAGAACCTGATGGACATGTTCAGGGACAG
GCAGGCCTTCTCTGAACACACCTGGAAGATGCTCCTGTCTGTGTGCAGATCCTGGGCTGCCTGGTGCAAG
CTGAACAACAGGAAATGGTTCCCTGCTGAACCTGAGGATGTGAGGGACTACCTCCTGTACCTGCAAGCCA
GAGGCCTGGCTGTGAAGACCATCCAACAGCACCTGGGCCAGCTCAACATGCTGCACAGGAGATCTGGCCT
GCCTCGCCCTTCTGACTCCAATGCTGTGTCCCTGGTGATGAGGAGAATCAGAAAGGAGAATGTGGATGCT
GGGGAGAGAGCCAAGCAGGCCCTGGCCTTTGAACGCACTGACTTTGACCAAGTCAGATCCCTGATGGAGA
ACTCTGACAGATGCCAGGACATCAGGAACCTGGCCTTCCTGGGCATTGCCTACAACACCCTGCTGCGCAT
TGCCGAAATTGCCAGAATCAGAGTGAAGGACATCTCCCGCACCGATGGTGGGAGAATGCTGATCCACATT
GGCAGGACCAAGACCCTGGTGTCCACAGCTGGTGTGGAGAAGGCCCTGTCCCTGGGGGTTACCAAGCTGG
TGGAGAGATGGATCTCTGTGTCTGGTGTGGCTGATGACCCCAACAACTACCTGTTCTGCCGGGTCAGAAA
GAATGGTGTGGCTGCCCCTTCTTCCGGAGGGTCTGGCTCCGGATCAAGTGGTGGCAGCGGTACCCCTTTG
TATGGTTTTACTTCGATTTGTGGAAGAAGACCTGAGATGGAAGATGCTGTTTCGACTATACCAAGATTCC
TTCAATCTTCCTCTGGTTCGATGTTAGATGGTCGGTTTGATCCTCAATCCGCCGCTCATTTCTTCGGTGT
TTACGACGGCCATGGCGGTTCTCAGGTAGCGAACTATTGTAGAGAGAGGATGCATTTGGCTTTGGCGGAG
GAGATAGCTAAGGAGAAACCGATGCTCTGCGATGGTGATACGTGGCTGGAGAAGTGGAAGAAAGCTCTTT
TCAACTCGTTCCTGAGAGTTGACTCGGAGATTGGGTCAGTTGCGCCGGAGACGGTTGGGTCAACGTCGGT
GGTTGCCGTTGTTTTCCCGTCTCACATCTTCGTCGCTAACTGCGGTGACTCTAGAGCCGTTCTTTGCCGC
GGCAAAACTGCACTTCCATTATCCGTTGACCATAAACCGGATAGAGAAGATGAAGCTGCGAGGATTGAAG
CCGCAGGAGGGAAAGTGATTCAGTGGAATGGAGCTCGTGTTTTCGGTGTTCTCGCCATGTCGAGATCCAT
TGGCGATAGATACTTGAAACCATCCATCATTCCTGATCCGGAAGTGACGGCTGTGAAGAGAGTAAAAGAA
GATGATTGTCTGATTTTGGCGAGTGACGGGGTTTGGGATGTAATGACGGATGAAGAAGCGTGTGAGATGG
CAAGGAAGCGGATTCTCTTGTGGCACAAGAAAAACGCGGTGGCTGGGGATGCATCGTTGCTCGCGGATGA
GCGGAGAAAGGAAGGGAAAGATCCTGCGGCGATGTCCGCGGCTGAGTATTTGTCAAAGCTGGCGATACAG
AGAGGAAGCAAAGACAACATAAGTGTGGTGGTGGTTGATTTGAAGGATTACAAGGACGATGACGATAAGC
CCAAGAAAAAGCGGAAGGTGTGAGAATTCCTGTGCCTTCTAGTTGCCAGCCATCTGTTGTTTGCCCCTCC
CCCGTGCCTTCCTTGACCCTGGAAGGTGCCACTCCCACTGTCCTTTCCTAATAAAATGAGGAAATTGCAT
CGCATTGTCTGAGTAGGTGTCATTCTATTCTGGGGGGTGGGGTGGGGCAGGACAGCAAGGGGGAGGATTG
GGAAGACAATAGCAGGCATGCTGGGGATGCGGTGGGCTCTATGGCTTCTGAGGCGGAAAGAACCAGCTGG
GGCTCTAGGGGGTATCCCCACGCGCCCTGTAGCGTGTACCGCTGGGAGTTCGTAGACGGAAACAAACGCA
GAATCCAAGCGCGGCCGCCCAGGATACATAGATTACCACAACTCCGAGCCCTTCCACCGCTAGCGCACTC
CTCAGGTGCAGGCTGCCTATCAGAAGGTGGTGGCTGGTGTGGCCAATGCCCTGGCTCACAAATACCACTG
AGATCTTTTTCCCTCTGCCAAAAATTATGGGGACATCATGAAGCCCCTTGAGCATCTGACTTCTGGCTAA
TAAAGGAAATTTATTTTCATTGCAATAGTGTGTTGGAATTTTTTGTGTCTCTCACTCGGAAGGACATATG
GGAGGGCAAATCATTTAAAACATCAGAATGAGTATTTGGTTTAGAGTTTGGCAACATATGCCCATATGCT
GGCTGCCATGAACAAAGGTTGGCTATAAAGAGGTCATCAGTATATGAAACAGCCCCCTGCTGTCCATTCC
TTATTCCATAGAAAAGCCTTGACTTGAGGTTAGATTTTTTTTATATTTTGTTTTGTGTTATTTTTTTCTT
TAACATCCCTAAAATTTTCCTTACATGTTTTACTAGCCAGATTTTTCCTCCTCTCCTGACTACTCCCAGT
CATAGCTGTCCCTCTTCTCTTATGGAGATCCCTCGACCTGCAG
