>Addgene plasmid #108741 | pBW2601_pCAG-PV1-iCre-N251-L1-ABI-NLS-BGHpA | addgene partial sequence | sequence record 217989 | Addgene Partial NGS Result
TGCACCCCCCTCCCCGAGTTGCTGAGCACGGCCCGGCTTCGGGTGCGGGGCTCCGTACGGGGCGTGGCGC
GGGGCTCGCCGTGCCGGGCGGGGGGTGGCGGCAGGTGGGGGTGCCGGGCGGGGCGGGGCCGCCTCGGGCC
GGGGAGGGCTCGGGGGAGGGGCGCGGCGGCCCCCGGAGCGCCGGCGGCTGTCGAGGCGCGGCGAGCCGCA
GCCATTGCCTTTTATGGTAATCGTGCGAGAGGGCGCAGGGACTTCCTTTGTCCCAAATCTGTGCGGAGCC
GAAATCTGGGAGGCGCCGCCGCACCCCCTCTAGCGGGCGCGGGGCGAAGCGGTGCGGCGCCGGCAGGAAG
GAAATGGGCGGGGAGGGCCTTCGTGCGTCGCCGCGCCGCCGTCCCCTTCTCCCTCTCCAGCCTCGGGGCT
GTCCGCGGGGGGACGGCTGCCTTCGGGGGGGACGGGGCAGGGCGGGGTTCGGCTTCTGGCGTGTGACCGG
CGGCTCTAGAGCCTCTGCTAACCATGTTCATGCCTTCTTCTTTTTCCTACAGCTCCTGGGCAACGTGCTG
GTTATTGTGCTGTCTCATCATTTTGGCAAAGAATTGATTAATTCGAGCGAAGGCGCGCCCATTACTCGCA
TCCATTCTCAGGCTGTCTCGTCTCGTCTCGCACGCGTGCCGCCACCATGTCCAACCTGCTGACTGTGCAC
CAAAACCTGCCTGCCCTCCCTGTGGATGCCACCTCTGATGAAGTCAGGAAGAACCTGATGGACATGTTCA
GGGACAGGCAGGCCTTCTCTGAACACACCTGGAAGATGCTCCTGTCTGTGTGCAGATCCTGGGCTGCCTG
GTGCAAGCTGAACAACAGGAAATGGTTCCCTGCTGAACCTGAGGATGTGAGGGACTACCTCCTGTACCTG
CAAGCCAGAGGCCTGGCTGTGAAGACCATCCAACAGCACCTGGGCCAGCTCAACATGCTGCACAGGAGAT
CTGGCCTGCCTCGCCCTTCTGACTCCAATGCTGTGTCCCTGGTGATGAGGAGAATCAGAAAGGAGAATGT
GGATGCTGGGGAGAGAGCCAAGCAGGCCCTGGCCTTTGAACGCACTGACTTTGACCAAGTCAGATCCCTG
ATGGAGAACTCTGACAGATGCCAGGACATCAGGAACCTGGCCTTCCTGGGCATTGCCTACAACACCCTGC
TGCGCATTGCCGAAATTGCCAGAATCAGAGTGAAGGACATCTCCCGCACCGATGGTGGGAGAATGCTGAT
CCACATTGGCAGGACCAAGACCCTGGTGTCCACAGCTGGTGTGGAGAAGGCCCTGTCCCTGGGGGTTACC
AAGCTGGTGGAGAGATGGATCTCTGTGTCTGGTGTGGCTGATGACCCCAACAACTACCTGTTCTGCCGGG
TCAGAAAGAATGGTGTGGCTGCCCCTTCTTCCGGAGGGTCTGGCTCCGGATCAAGTGGTGGCAGCGGTAC
CCCTTTGTATGGTTTTACTTCGATTTGTGGAAGAAGACCTGAGATGGAAGATGCTGTTTCGACTATACCA
AGATTCCTTCAATCTTCCTCTGGTTCGATGTTAGATGGTCGGTTTGATCCTCAATCCGCCGCTCATTTCT
TCGGTGTTTACGACGGCCATGGCGGTTCTCAGGTAGCGAACTATTGTAGAGAGAGGATGCATTTGGCTTT
GGCGGAGGAGATAGCTAAGGAGAAACCGATGCTCTGCGATGGTGATACGTGGCTGGAGAAGTGGAAGAAA
GCTCTTTTCAACTCGTTCCTGAGAGTTGACTCGGAGATTGGGTCAGTTGCGCCGGAGACGGTTGGGTCAA
CGTCGGTGGTTGCCGTTGTTTTCCCGTCTCACATCTTCGTCGCTAACTGCGGTGACTCTAGAGCCGTTCT
TTGCCGCGGCAAAACTGCACTTCCATTATCCGTTGACCATAAACCGGATAGAGAAGATGAAGCTGCGAGG
ATTGAAGCCGCAGGAGGGAAAGTGATTCAGTGGAATGGAGCTCGTGTTTTCGGTGTTCTCGCCATGTCGA
GATCCATTGGCGATAGATACTTGAAACCATCCATCATTCCTGATCCGGAAGTGACGGCTGTGAAGAGAGT
AAAAGAAGATGATTGTCTGATTTTGGCGAGTGACGGGGTTTGGGATGTAATGACGGATGAAGAAGCGTGT
GAGATGGCAAGGAAGCGGATTCTCTTGTGGCACAAGAAAAACGCGGTGGCTGGGGATGCATCGTTGCTCG
CGGATGAGCGGAGAAAGGAAGGGAAAGATCCTGCGGCGATGTCCGCGGCTGAGTATTTGTCAAAGCTGGC
GATACAGAGAGGAAGCAAAGACAACATAAGTGTGGTGGTGGTTGATTTGAAGGATTACAAGGACGATGAC
GATAAGCCCAAGAAAAAGCGGAAGGTGTGAGAATTCCTGTGCCTTCTAGTTGCCAGCCATCTGTTGTTTG
CCCCTCCCCCGTGCCTTCCTTGACCCTGGAAGGTGCCACTCCCACTGTCCTTTCCTAATAAAATGAGGAA
ATTGCATCGCATTGTCTGAGTAGGTGTCATTCTATTCTGGGGGGTGGGGTGGGGCAGGACAGCAAGGGGG
AGGATTGGGAAGACAATAGCAGGCATGCTGGGGATGCGGTGGGCTCTATGGCTTCTGAGGCGGAAAGAAC
CAGCTGGGGCTCTAGGGGGTATCCCCACGCGCCCTGTAGCGTGTACCGCTGGGAGTTCGTAGACGGAAAC
AAACGCAGAATCCAAGCGCGGCCGCCCAGGATACATAGATTACCACAACTCCGAGCCCTTCCACCGCTAG
CGCACTCCTCAGGTGCAGGCTGCCTATCAGAAGGTGGTGGCTGGTGTGGCCAATGCCCTGGCTCACAAAT
ACCACTGAGATCTTTTTCCCTCTGCCAAAAATTATGGGGACATCATGAAGCCCCTTGAGCATCTGACTTC
TGGCTAATAAAGGAAATTTATTTTCATTGCAATAGTGTGTTGGAATTTTTTGTGTCTCTCACTCGGAAGG
ACATATGGGAGGGCAAATCATTTAAAACATCAGAATGAGTATTTGGTTTAGAGTTTGGCAACATATGCCC
ATATGCTGGCTGCCATGAACAAAGGTTGGCTATAAAGAGGTCATCAGTATATGAAACAGCCCCCTGCTGT
CCATTCCTTATTCCATAGAAAAGCCTTGACTTGAGGTTAGATTTTTTTTATATTTTGTTTTGTGTTATTT
TTTTCTTTAACATCCCTAAAATTTTCCTTACATGTTTTACTAGCCAGATTTTTCCTCCTCTCCTGACTAC
TCCCAGTCATAGCTGTCCCTCTTCTCTTATGGAGATCCCTCGACCTGCAGCCCAAGCTTGGCGTAATCAT
GGTCATAGCTGTTTCCTGTGTGAAATTGTTATCCGCTCACAATTCCACACAACATACGAGCCGGAAGCAT
AAAGTGTAAAGCCTGGGGTGCCTAATGAGTGAGCTAACTCACATTAATTGCGTTGCGCTCACTGCCCGCT
TTCCAGTCGGGAAACCTGTCGTGCCAGCGGATCCGCATCTCAATTAGTCAGCAACCATAGTCCCGCCCCT
AACTCCGCCCAGTTCCGCCCATTCTCCGCCCCATGGCTGACTAATTTTTTTTATTTATGCAGAGGCCGAG
GCCGCCTCGGCCTCTGAGCTATTCCAGAAGTAGTGAGGAGGCTTTTTTGGAGGCCTAGGCTTTTGCAAAA
AGCTAACTTGTTTATTGCAGCTTATAATGGTTACAAATAAAGCAATAGCATCACAAATTTCACAAATAAA
GCATTTTTTTCACTGCATTCTAGTTGTGGTTTGTCCAAACTCATCAATGTATCTTATCATGTCTGGATCC
GCTGCATTAATGAATCGGCCAACGCGCGGGGAGAGGCGGTTTGCGTATTGGGCGCTCTTCCGCTTCCTCG
CTCACTGACTCGCTGCGCTCGGTCGTTCGGCTGCGGCGAGCGGTATCAGCTCACTCAAAGGCGGTAATAC
GGTTATCCACAGAATCAGGGGATAACGCAGGAAAGAACATGTGAGCAAAAGGCCAGCAAAAGGCCAGGAA
CCGTAAAAAGGCCGCGTTGCTGGCGTTTTTCCATAGGCTCCGCCCCCCTGACGAGCATCACAAAAATCGA
CGCTCAAGTCAGAGGTGGCGAAACCCGACAGGACTATAAAGATACCAGGCGTTTCCCCCTGGAAGCTCCC
TCGTGCGCTCTCCTGTTCCGACCCTGCCGCTTACCGGATACCTGTCCGCCTTTCTCCCTTCGGGAAGCGT
GGCGCTTTCTCATAGCTCACGCTGTAGGTATCTCAGTTCGGTGTAGGTCGTTCGCTCCAAGCTGGGCTGT
GTGCACGAACCCCCCGTTCAGCCCGACCGCTGCGCCTTATCCGGTAACTATCGTCTTGAGTCCAACCCGG
TAAGACACGACTTATCGCCACTGGCAGCAGCCACTGGTAACAGGATTAGCAGAGCGAGGTATGTAGGCGG
TGCTACAGAGTTCTTGAAGTGGTGGCCTAACTACGGCTACACTAGAAGAACAGTATTTGGTATCTGCGCT
CTGCTGAAGCCAGTTACCTTCGGAAAAAGAGTTGGTAGCTCTTGATCCGGCAAACAAACCACCGCTGGTA
GCGGTGGTTTTTTTGTTTGCAAGCAGCAGATTACGCGCAGAAAAAAAGGATCTCAAGAAGATCCTTTGAT
CTTTTCTACGGGGTCTGACGCTCAGTGGAACGAAAACTCACGTTAAGGGATTTTGGTCATGAGATTATCA
AAAAGGATCTTCACCTAGATCCTTTTAAATTAAAAATGAAGTTTTAAATCAATCTAAAGTATATATGAGT
AAACTTGGTCTGACAGTTACCAATGCTTAATCAGTGAGGCACCTATCTCAGCGATCTGTCTATTTCGTTC
ATCCATAGTTGCCTGACTCCCCGTCGTGTAGATAACTACGATACGGGAGGGCTTACCATCTGGCCCCAGT
GCTGCAATGATACCGCGAGACCCACGCTCACCGGCTCCAGATTTATCAGCAATAAACCAGCCAGCCGGAA
GGGCCGAGCGCAGAAGTGGTCCTGCAACTTTATCCGCCTCCATCCAGTCTATTAATTGTTGCCGGGAAGC
TAGAGTAAGTAGTTCGCCAGTTAATAGTTTGCGCAACGTTGTTGCCATTGCTACAGGCATCGTGGTGTCA
CGCTCGTCGTTTGGTATGGCTTCATTCAGCTCCGGTTCCCAACGATCAAGGCGAGTTACATGATCCCCCA
TGTTGTGCAAAAAAGCGGTTAGCTCCTTCGGTCCTCCGATCGTTGTCAGAAGTAAGTTGGCCGCAGTGTT
ATCACTCATGGTTATGGCAGCACTGCATAATTCTCTTACTGTCATGCCATCCGTAAGATGCTTTTCTGTG
ACTGGTGAGTACTCAACCAAGTCATTCTGAGAATAGTGTATGCGGCGACCGAGTTGCTCTTGCCCGGCGT
CAATACGGGATAATACCGCGCCACATAGCAGAACTTTAAAAGTGCTCATCATTGGAAAACGTTCTTCGGG
GCGAAAACTCTCAAGGATCTTACCGCTGTTGAGATCCAGTTCGATGTAACCCACTCGTGCACCCAACTGA
TCTTCAGCATCTTTTACTTTCACCAGCGTTTCTGGGTGAGCAAAAACAGGAAGGCAAAATGCCGCAAAAA
AGGGAATAAGGGCGACACGGAAATGTTGAATACTCATACTCTTCCTTTTTCAATATTATTGAAGCATTTA
TCAGGGTTATTGTCTCATGAGCGGATACATATTTGAATGTATTTAGAAAAATAAACAAATAGGGGTTCCG
CGCACATTTCCCCGAAAAGTGCCACCTGGGTCGACATTGATTATTGACTAGTTATTAATAGTAATCAATT
ACGGGGTCATTAGTTCATAGCCCATATATGGAGTTCCGCGTTACATAACTTACGGTAAATGGCCCGCCTG
GCTGACCGCCCAACGACCCCCGCCCATTGACGTCAATAATGACGTATGTTCCCATAGTAACGCCAATAGG
GACTTTCCATTGACGTCAATGGGTGGAGTATTTACGGTAAACTGCCCACTTGGCAGTACATCAAGTGTAT
CATATGCCAAGTACGCCCCCTATTGACGTCAATGACGGTAAATGGCCCGCCTGGCATTATGCCCAGTACA
TGACCTTATGGGACTTTCCTACTTGGCAGTACATCTACGTATTAGTCATCGCTATTACCATGGTCGAGGT
GAGCCCCACGTTCTGCTTCACTCTCCCCATCTCCCCCCCCTCCCCACCCCCAATTTTGTATTTATTTATT
TTTTAATTATTTTGTGCAGCGATGGGGGCGGGGGGGG
